Addgene plasmid #190984: PM18033-PLS-KP4_rpoA-U
Purpose: Test the U-to-C editing activity of KP4 on AtrpoA editing site, in human cells
Depositing lab: Bernard Gutmann. Depositing organization: EditForce, Inc. Publication: U-to-C RNA editing by synthetic PPR-DYW proteins in bacteria and human culture cells. Ichinose M, Kawabata M, Akaiwa Y, Shimajiri Y, Nakamura I, Tamai T, Nakamura T, Yagi Y, Gutmann B. Commun Biol. 2022 Sep 15;5(1):968. doi: 10.1038/s42003-022-03927-3. PubMed 36109586.
Backbone
  Vector backbone: PM18033
  Vector type: Mammalian Expression
Growth in bacteria
  Bacterial resistance: Ampicillin, 100 μg/mL
  Growth temperature: 37°C
  Growth strain: DH5alpha
  Copy number: High Copy
Gene/Insert
  Gene/Insert name: PLS-KP4
  Species: Synthetic
  Promoter: CMV
  Tag / fusion protein: His (N terminal on insert)
  Cloning method: Restriction Enzyme; 5′ cloning site Unknown (unknown if destroyed); 3′ cloning site Unknown (unknown if destroyed)
Terms and licenses: Academic/Nonprofit Terms; Industry Terms: Not Available to Industry
How to cite: PM18033-PLS-KP4_rpoA-U was a gift from Bernard Gutmann (Addgene plasmid # 190984 ; http://n2t.net/addgene:190984 ; RRID:Addgene_190984)
