[The description below was written by a language model from this plasmid's Addgene catalogue record and pLannotate feature annotations shown in this document.]
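Description:
PM18033-PLS-KP4_rpoA-U is a 5,066 nt mammalian expression plasmid built on the PM18033 backbone and designed for transient expression in human cultured cells. In bacteria it is maintained through a high-copy ColE1/pUC-type origin and selected with ampicillin via the β-lactamase gene under its native bla promoter. No mammalian selection marker or episomal replication origin is annotated. The short large T antigen hit next to the SV40 polyadenylation signal is probably just residual SV40 sequence that accompanies the terminator.

The expression cassette consists of the human cytomegalovirus immediate-early enhancer and promoter followed by a chimeric β-globin/immunoglobulin heavy chain intron, which generally improves mRNA processing and expression. Downstream lies the synthetic PLS-KP4 open reading frame carrying an N-terminal His tag. The small capTEV fragment annotated at the start of the coding region most likely reflects this 6xHis stretch. PLS-KP4 is a designer pentatricopeptide repeat (PPR) protein of the PLS class. Its C-terminal portion matches a DYW-type domain by similarity to Arabidopsis DYW1, the domain family associated with the catalytic step of organellar RNA editing. The PPR array itself is not separately annotated in the feature table.

The name and stated purpose indicate that the plasmid also carries the Arabidopsis rpoA editing site in its uridine form as the target, although its position is not annotated, so the arrangement relative to the coding sequence cannot be confirmed from the record. The construct is used to test whether the KP4 domain can drive U-to-C RNA editing at this site in human cells.
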