Features (pLannotate 1.2.2; 10 found; start..end, strand, type, name):
    173..550     +  enhancer       CMV enhancer: human cytomegalovirus immediate early enhancer
    552..751     +  promoter       CMV promoter: human cytomegalovirus (CMV) immediate early promoter
    890..1022    +  intron         chimeric intron: chimera between introns from human β-globin and immunoglobulin heavy chain genes
   1088..1107    +  CDS            capTEV™ (fragment): composite tag for in vivo biotinylation, TEV protease cleavage, and 6xHis tagging
   2627..2947    +  CDS            DYW1 (fragment): PPR74_ARATH - Also known as PCMP-H50. Experimental evidence at protein level: Swiss-Prot protein existence level 1. Plays a major role in single RNA editing events in chloroplasts. Acts as a site-recognition transacting factor involved in the edition of the site 1 of ndhD (ndhD-1 site corresponding to cytidine-2), which is a plastid-encoded subunit of the NADH- plastoquinone oxidoreductase. The interaction with CRR4 is required for its function in editing the ndhD-1 site. From Arabidopsis thaliana (Mouse-ear cress).
   3017..3138    -  polyA_signal   SV40 poly(A) signal: SV40 polyadenylation signal
   3165..3233    -  CDS            large T antigen (fragment): large T antigen from SV40 (simian virus 40)
   3275..3379    +  promoter       AmpR promoter: bla
   3380..4240    +  CDS            AmpR: β-lactamase; bla; confers resistance to ampicillin, carbenicillin, and related antibiotics
   4411..4999    +  rep_origin     ori: high-copy-number ColE1/pMB1/pBR322/pUC origin of replication
>Addgene plasmid #190984 | PM18033-PLS-KP4_rpoA-U | addgene full sequence | sequence record 375926 | Addgene NGS Result
AGATCTTCAATATTGGCCATTAGCCATATTATTCATTGGTTATATAGCATAAATCAATATTGGCTATTGG
CCATTGCATACGTTGTATCTATATCATAATATGTACATTTATATTGGCTCATGTCCAATATGACCGCCAT
GTTGTCTTAGAGTCATCCTCATCGTCGGACGGCATTGATTATTGACTAGTTATTAATAGTAATCAATTAC
GGGGTCATTAGTTCATAGCCCATATATGGAGTTCCGCGTTACATAACTTACGGTAAATGGCCCGCCTGGC
TGACCGCCCAACGACCCCCGCCCATTGACGTCAATAATGACGTATGTTCCCATAGTAACGCCAATAGGGA
CTTTCCATTGACGTCAATGGGTGGAGTATTTACGGTAAACTGCCCACTTGGCAGTACATCAAGTGTATCA
TATGCCAAGTCCGCCCCCTATTGACGTCAATGACGGTAAATGGCCCGCCTGGCATTATGCCCAGTACATG
ACCTTACGGGACTTTCCTACTTGGCAGTACATCTACGTATTAGTCATCGCTATTACCATGGTGATGCGGT
TTTGGCAGTACACCAATGGGCGTGGATAGCGGTTTGACTCACGGGGATTTCCAAGTCTCCACCCCATTGA
CGTCAATGGGAGTTTGTTTTGGCACCAAAATCAACGGGACTTTCCAAAATGTCGTAATAACCCCGCCCCG
TTGACGCAAATGGGCGGTAGGCGTGTACGGTGGGAGGTCTATATAAGCAGAGCTCGTTTAGTGAACCGTC
AGATCACTAGAAGCTTTATTGCGGTAGTTTATCACAGTTAAATTGCTAACGCAGTCAGTGCTTCTGACAC
AACAGTCTCGAACTTAAGCTGCAGAAGTTGGTCGTGAGGCACTGGGCAGGTAAGTATCAAGGTTACAAGA
CAGGTTTAAGGAGACCAATAGAAACTGGGCTTGTCGAGACAGAGATGACTCTTGCGTTTCTGATAGGCAC
CTATTGGTCTTACTGACATCCACTTTGCCTTTCTCTCCACAGGTGTCCACTCCCAGTTCAATTACACACG
CACCATGGCGCACCATCATCATCATCATTCTTCTGGTGAGAATCTTTATTTTCAGGGCGCCATGGGTAAT
TCTGTTGTCACATGGAATTCCATGATTAGGGGCTACGCTAGAAGCGGCCAGCCCGAGGAAGCTCTGAGCC
TCTTCTCCCAGATGAGAAGGAGCGGCATCAAGCCCGATAGCTATACCTTCCCCTTCGTGCTGAAGGCTTG
CGCTTCTCTGAGCAGCCTCGAGGAAGGAAAACAAATCCACGCCCACGTCATTAAATCCGGCTTCGAGTCC
GATGTCTACGTGCAGAGCTCCCTCATTGATATGTACGCCAAGTGCGGATCTCTGGAGGACGCCAGAAAAG
TGTTTGACGAGATGCCCGAGAGGAATGTCGTGAGCTGGAACGCTATGATCAGCGGCTATGCCCAGAATGG
ACAATCCGAAGAAGCTCTGGAGCTGTTTAGAGAGATGCAGAAAGAGGGCATCAAGCCTTCCGAGTTTACC
TTTTGCTCCGTGCTGAAGGCTTGCGCCTCTCTGGGATCTCTGGAGATGGGCAAGCAAATTCACGGCTATG
TGATCAAGTCCGGCTTTGAGTCCATCGTGTTCGTGGGAAACGCCCTCATTGACATGTATGCCAAGTGCGG
CTCTCTGGAGGATGCTAGAAAGGTCTTTGATGAGATGCCCGAAAGGACCGTTGTGAGCTGGACCGCCATG
ATCTCCGGATACGCCCAGAACGGACAGAGCGAGGAGGCCCTCGAGCTCTTCAGAGAGATGCAGAGGGAGG
GCGTGAAACCCGACGAAGTGACACTGCCTTCCGTGCTCTCCGCTTGCGCCAATCTGGGCGCTCTGGAGCA
AGGCAAACAGATCCATGCCTACGTCATCAAGAACGGCTTTGAATCCGATGTGTTTGTGGGCTCCGCTCTG
ATCGACATGTACGCTAAATGCGGCTCCATCGAGGAGGCTAGGAAAGTGTTCGATGAAATGCCCGAGAAAG
ACGTTGTCTCTTGGAATGCAATGATTGCCGGTTATGCCCAATGCGGGAATATTGAATTGGCTCGGCAATG
TTTCGAAGATATGCAACAGGAAGGCATCAAACCAAGCGAGGTGACTTTCACCTCAATACTTGCTGCCTGC
TCTCATGCCGGTCTGGTCGACGAAGGCTGTAAATACTTCAAGTCCATGAAAGAGGATCACGGGATAATAC
CAAGGACACACCACTACGGCTGTATGGTTGACCTTCTGGGCCGCGCCGGTTACCTTAATGAGGCCGAAAA
TCTCCTGCAGACGATCCAGCCTAACATCATTGGATGGGGGAGCCTTTTGACTGCTTGTCGCACCTATGGG
AATGTAGAGCTGGGCCGACGCTGTTTCGATCAGATCGTTCAGTTGGACCCCCATAGCGCATCCGGCTATG
TCCTGATGTCCGGCATTTATAGCGACGCTCAGATGTGGGAGGATGCCGCAAAAATAGAGGAGCTCAGGCA
GCATGCCGGGGCTTGGAAGAAGCCTGCAAAAGCATGGATCGAAGTGAACAACAAAGTGCATGAGTTTATC
GTGGGCGATAAAAGCCACCCCCAGTCCGAGGAAATCTATGCCATGCTCAAGAAGCTCAGTAACCGGATGA
AGGAAGAGGGATACGTACCCAAGATCGACCTGGTGCTGCAGCAGATGTCTGACGAAGATAAAGAGGATGC
ACTCTGCGGGCATTGCGAGAAACTGGCCATCGCGTTTGGACTGATTTCTACCCCTCCGGGAACAACCATT
CGGGCGACAAAGAACCTGAGGGTGTGCATGGACTGTCACAACGCTACTAAGATCATCTCAAAGATCGAGA
AGAGAGAAATTATTATTAGAGATGCTTACAGACTGCACCACTTTAAGGACGGATCATGCAGTTGCGGAGA
CTACTACTAACTCGAGAAATAGAAGGAACATGTATTACACGTGCAAAATTTGAGAGCTAGCAGCGAGCAG
ACATGATAAGATACATTGATGAGTTTGGACAAACCACAACTAGAATGCAGTGAAAAAAATGCTTTATTTG
TGAAATTTGTGATGCTATTGCTTTATTTGTAACCATTATAAGCTGCAATAAACAAGTTAACAACAACAAT
TGCACTGGTTCATTTTATGTTTCAGGTTCAGGGGGAGGTGTGGGAGGTTTTTTAAAGCAAGTAAAACCTC
TACAAATGTGGTAAAATCGATAAGGATCCAGGTGGCACTTTTCGGGGAAATGTGCGCGGAACCCCTATTT
GTTTATTTTTCTAAATACATTCAAATATGTATCCGCTCATGAGACAATAACCCTGATAAATGCTTCAATA
ATATTGAAAAAGGAAGAGTATGAGTATTCAACATTTCCGTGTCGCCCTTATTCCCTTTTTTGCGGCATTT
TGCCTTCCTGTTTTTGCTCACCCAGAAACGCTGGTGAAAGTAAAAGATGCTGAAGATCAGTTGGGTGCAC
GAGTGGGTTACATCGAACTGGATCTCAACAGCGGTAAGATCCTTGAGAGTTTTCGCCCCGAAGAACGTTT
TCCAATGATGAGCACTTTTAAAGTTCTGCTATGTGGCGCGGTATTATCCCGTATTGACGCCGGGCAAGAG
CAACTCGGTCGCCGCATACACTATTCTCAGAATGACTTGGTTGAGTACTCACCAGTCACAGAAAAGCATC
TTACGGATGGCATGACAGTAAGAGAATTATGCAGTGCTGCCATAACCATGAGTGATAACACTGCGGCCAA
CTTACTTCTGACAACGATCGGAGGACCGAAGGAGCTAACCGCTTTTTTGCACAACATGGGGGATCATGTA
ACTCGCCTTGATCGTTGGGAACCGGAGCTGAATGAAGCCATACCAAACGACGAGCGTGACACCACGATGC
CTGTAGCAATGGCAACAACGTTGCGCAAACTATTAACTGGCGAACTACTTACTCTAGCTTCCCGGCAACA
ATTAATAGACTGGATGGAGGCGGATAAAGTTGCAGGACCACTTCTGCGCTCGGCCCTTCCGGCTGGCTGG
TTTATTGCTGATAAATCTGGAGCCGGTGAGCGTGGGTCTCGCGGTATCATTGCAGCACTGGGGCCAGATG
GTAAGCCCTCCCGTATCGTAGTTATCTACACGACGGGGAGTCAGGCAACTATGGATGAACGAAATAGACA
GATCGCTGAGATAGGTGCCTCACTGATTAAGCATTGGTAACTGTCAGACCAAGTTTACTCATATATACTT
TAGATTGATTTAAAACTTCATTTTTAATTTAAAAGGATCTAGGTGAAGATCCTTTTTGATAATCTCATGA
CCAAAATCCCTTAACGTGAGTTTTCGTTCCACTGAGCGTCAGACCCCGTAGAAAAGATCAAAGGATCTTC
TTGAGATCCTTTTTTTCTGCGCGTAATCTGCTGCTTGCAAACAAAAAAACCACCGCTACCAGCGGTGGTT
TGTTTGCCGGATCAAGAGCTACCAACTCTTTTTCCGAAGGTAACTGGCTTCAGCAGAGCGCAGATACCAA
ATACTGTTCTTCTAGTGTAGCCGTAGTTAGGCCACCACTTCAAGAACTCTGTAGCACCGCCTACATACCT
CGCTCTGCTAATCCTGTTACCAGTGGCTGCTGCCAGTGGCGATAAGTCGTGTCTTACCGGGTTGGACTCA
AGACGATAGTTACCGGATAAGGCGCAGCGGTCGGGCTGAACGGGGGGTTCGTGCACACAGCCCAGCTTGG
AGCGAACGACCTACACCGAACTGAGATACCTACAGCGTGAGCTATGAGAAAGCGCCACGCTTCCCGAAGG
GAGAAAGGCGGACAGGTATCCGGTAAGCGGCAGGGTCGGAACAGGAGAGCGCACGAGGGAGCTTCCAGGG
GGAAACGCCTGGTATCTTTATAGTCCTGTCGGGTTTCGCCACCTCTGACTTGAGCGTCGATTTTTGTGAT
GCTCGTCAGGGGGGCGGAGCCTATGGAAAAACGCCAGCAACGCGGCCTTTTTACGGTTCCTGGCCTTTTG
CTGGCCTTTTGCTCACATGGCTCGAC
